Addgene plasmid #107902: pWT045c
Purpose: W2.6 plasmid. Contains PTetO-SD8-BE2, PPSP-sgRNA1 and is part of CAMERA 2.6
Depositing lab: David Liu. Depositing organization: Broad Institute. Publication: Rewritable multi-event analog recording in bacterial and mammalian cells. Tang W, Liu DR. Science. 2018 Feb 15. pii: science.aap8992. doi: 10.1126/science.aap8992. PubMed 29449507.
Backbone
  Vector backbone: de novo assembled
  Vector type: Bacterial Expression
Growth in bacteria
  Bacterial resistance: Spectinomycin, 50 μg/mL
  Growth temperature: 37°C
  Growth strain: DH5alpha
  Copy number: Low Copy
Gene/Insert
  Gene/Insert name: PTetO-SD8-BE2, PPSP-sgRNA1
  Species: Synthetic
  Cloning method: Unknown
Terms and licenses: Academic/Nonprofit Terms; Industry Terms: Not Available to Industry
Depositor comments: SC101
How to cite: pWT045c was a gift from David Liu (Addgene plasmid # 107902 ; http://n2t.net/addgene:107902 ; RRID:Addgene_107902)
