[The description below was written by a language model from this plasmid's Addgene catalogue record and pLannotate feature annotations shown in this document.]
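Description:
pWT045c is a de novo assembled, low-copy bacterial expression plasmid of 8,378 bp that serves as the "writing" plasmid W2.6 of the CAMERA 2.6 cellular recording system. It replicates in E. coli through the pSC101 origin together with its cognate Rep101 (RepA) protein. Selection is by spectinomycin, via the aadA aminoglycoside adenylyltransferase gene (SmR), which appears to be driven by the adjacent bla (AmpR) promoter.

The main payload is the BE2 cytidine base editor, a single fusion of rat APOBEC1 cytidine deaminase, catalytically dead S. pyogenes Cas9 (D10A/H840A) and the phage PBS2 uracil glycosylase inhibitor (UGI). dCas9 targets the deaminase to a guide-specified site without cutting DNA. APOBEC1 converts cytosine to uracil there, and UGI blocks uracil excision so that the change persists as a C•G to T•A edit. The fusion lies downstream of an rrnB T1 terminator and a tet operator-containing promoter region (PTetO). This makes it repressible by TetR and inducible by tetracycline-type inducers, although no TetR gene is annotated on this plasmid. "SD8" in the insert name presumably denotes the ribosome-binding site variant that sets the translation level, but the record does not define it.

A second, oppositely oriented cassette expresses sgRNA1 on the S. pyogenes guide scaffold from a promoter the record calls PPSP, which is not annotated in the feature table. The 20-nt match to an mVenus fragment directly next to the scaffold is probably the guide spacer, suggesting a fluorescent-protein-derived target, though the record does not confirm this. Because the editor and the guide are under separate promoters, base editing at the target should accumulate as a DNA-encoded record of stimulus exposure.

The depositor and sequencing-derived feature tables agree apart from a small difference in the annotated extent of the bla promoter.
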