Features (pLannotate 1.2.2; 13 found; start..end, strand, type, name):
      1..951     -  CDS            Rep101: RepA protein needed for replication with the pSC101 origin; rep101
    999..1221    -  rep_origin     pSC101 ori: low-copy replication origin that requires the Rep101 protein
   1716..1762    +  terminator     rrnB T1 terminator: transcription terminator T1 from the E. coli rrnB gene
   1795..1815    +  promoter       PLtetO-1 promoter (fragment): modified phage lambda PL promoter with tet operator sites (Lutz and Bujard, 1997)
   1815..1849    +  promoter       tetA promoter: contains a tet operator sequence that enables repression by TetR
   1850..1877    +  protein_bind   tetracycline response element (fragment): contains seven copies of the tetracycline operator tetO tetracycline repressor TetR
   1931..2617    +  CDS            Apobec1: ABEC1_RAT - Experimental evidence at protein level: Swiss-Prot protein existence level 1. Catalytic component of the apolipoprotein B mRNA editing enzyme complex which is responsible for the postranscriptional editing of a CAA codon for Gln to a UAA codon for stop in the APOB mRNA. May also play a role in the epigenetic regulation of gene expression by participating in DNA demethylation. From Rattus norvegicus (Rat).
   2666..6766    +  CDS            dCas9: catalytically dead mutant of the Cas9 endonuclease from the Streptococcus pyogenes Type II CRISPR/Cas system RNA-guided DNA-binding protein that lacks endonuclease activity due to the D10A mutation in the RuvC catalytic domain and the H840A mutation in the HNH catalytic domain
   6779..7030    +  CDS            UGI: UNGI_BPPB2 - Experimental evidence at protein level: Swiss-Prot protein existence level 1. This protein binds specifically and reversibly to the host uracil-DNA glycosylase, preventing removal of uracil residues from PBS2 DNA by the host uracil-excision repair system. From Bacillus phage PBS2 (Bacteriophage PBS2).
   7147..7222    -  misc_RNA       gRNA scaffold: guide RNA scaffold for the Streptococcus pyogenes CRISPR/Cas9 system
   7223..7242    +  CDS            VN155(I152L) (fragment): improved N-terminal fragment of mVenus for use in bimolecular fluorescence complementation (BiFC) (Kodama and Hu, 2010)
   7488..8279    -  CDS            SmR: aminoglycoside adenylyltransferase (Murphy, 1985); aadA; confers resistance to spectinomycin and streptomycin
   8280..8351    -  promoter       AmpR promoter: bla
>Addgene plasmid #107902 | pWT045c | depositor full sequence | sequence record 203521 | pWT045c sequence 8378 bps
TCAGATCCTTCCGTATTTAGCCAGTATGTTCTCTAGTGTGGTTCGTTGTTTTTGCGTGAGCCATGAGAAC
GAACCATTGAGATCATGCTTACTTTGCATGTCACTCAAAAATTTTGCCTCAAAACTGGTGAGCTGAATTT
TTGCAGTTAAAGCATCGTGTAGTGTTTTTCTTAGTCCGTTACGTAGGTAGGAATCTGATGTAATGGTTGT
TGGTATTTTGTCACCATTCATTTTTATCTGGTTGTTCTCAAGTTCGGTTACGAGATCCATTTGTCTATCT
AGTTCAACTTGGAAAATCAACGTATCAGTCGGGCGGCCTCGCTTATCAACCACCAATTTCATATTGCTGT
AAGTGTTTAAATCTTTACTTATTGGTTTCAAAACCCATTGGTTAAGCCTTTTAAACTCATGGTAGTTATT
TTCAAGCATTAACATGAACTTAAATTCATCAAGGCTAATCTCTATATTTGCCTTGTGAGTTTTCTTTTGT
GTTAGTTCTTTTAATAACCACTCATAAATCCTCATAGAGTATTTGTTTTCAAAAGACTTAACATGTTCCA
GATTATATTTTATGAATTTTTTTAACTGGAAAAGATAAGGCAATATCTCTTCACTAAAAACTAATTCTAA
TTTTTCGCTTGAGAACTTGGCATAGTTTGTCCACTGGAAAATCTCAAAGCCTTTAACCAAAGGATTCCTG
ATTTCCACAGTTCTCGTCATCAGCTCTCTGGTTGCTTTAGCTAATACACCATAAGCATTTTCCCTACTGA
TGTTCATCATCTGAGCGTATTGGTTATAAGTGAACGATACCGTCCGTTCTTTCCTTGTAGGGTTTTCAAT
CGTGGGGTTGAGTAGTGCCACACAGCATAAAATTAGCTTGGTTTCATGCTCCGTTAAGTCATAGCGACTA
ATCGCTAGTTCATTTGCTTTGAAAACAACTAATTCAGACATACATCTCAATTGGTCTAGGTGATTTTAAT
CACTATACCAATTGAGATGGGCTAGTCAATGATAATTACTAGTCCTTTTCCTTTGAGTTGTGGGTATCTG
TAAATTCTGCTAGACCTTTGCTGGAAAACTTGTAAATTCTGCTAGACCCTCTGTAAATTCCGCTAGACCT
TTGTGTGTTTTTTTTGTTTATATTCAAGTGGTTATAATTTATAGAATAAAGAAAGAATAAAAAAAGATAA
AAAGAATAGATCCCAGCCCTGTGTATAACTCACTACTTTAGTCAGTTCCGCAGTATTACAAAAGGATGTC
GCAAACGCTGTTTGCTCCTCTACAAAACAGACCTTAAAACCCTAAAGGCTTAAGTAGCACCCTCGCAAGC
TCGGGCAAATCGCTGAATATTCCTTTTGTCTCCGACCATCAGGCACCTGAGTCGCTGTCTTTTTCGTGAC
ATTCAGTTCGCTGCGCTCACGGCTCTGGCAGTGAATGGGGGTAAATGGCACTACAGGCGCCTTTTATGGA
TTCATGCAAGGAAACTACCCATAATACAAGAAAAGCCCGTCACGGGCTTCTCAGGGCGTTTTATGGCGGG
TCTGCTATGTGGTGCTATCTGACTTTTTGCTGTTCAGCAGTTCCTGCCCTCTGATTTTCCAGTCTGACCA
CTTCGGATTATCCCGTGACAGGTCATTCAGACTGGCTAATGCACCCAGTAAGGCAGCGGTATCATCAACA
GGCTTACCCGTCTTACTGTCAAGAGGACATCCGGTCAAATAAAACGAAAGGCTCAGTCGAAAGACTGGGC
CTTTCGTTTTATTCTAGAGCACAGCTCCATCGAATGGCCAGATGATCCCTATCAGTGATAGAGATTGACA
CTCTATCATTGATAGAGTTATTTTACCACTCCCTATCAGTGATAGAGAAAAGTGAAATGAATAGTTCGAC
AAAAATCTAGACCTGCAGGTGCAGTAAGGAGGAAAAAAAAATGTCTTCTGAAACCGGTCCGGTTGCGGTT
GACCCGACCCTGCGTCGTCGTATCGAACCGCACGAATTCGAAGTTTTCTTCGACCCGCGTGAACTGCGTA
AAGAAACCTGCCTGCTGTACGAAATCAACTGGGGTGGTCGTCACTCTATCTGGCGTCACACCTCTCAGAA
CACCAACAAACACGTTGAAGTTAACTTCATCGAAAAATTCACCACCGAACGTTACTTCTGCCCGAACACC
CGTTGCTCTATCACCTGGTTCCTGTCTTGGTCTCCGTGCGGTGAATGCTCTCGTGCGATCACCGAATTCC
TGTCTCGTTACCCGCACGTTACCCTGTTCATCTACATCGCGCGTCTGTACCACCACGCGGACCCGCGTAA
CCGTCAGGGTCTGCGTGACCTGATCTCTTCTGGTGTTACCATCCAGATCATGACCGAACAGGAATCTGGT
TACTGCTGGCGTAACTTCGTTAACTACTCTCCGTCTAACGAAGCGCACTGGCCGCGTTACCCGCACCTGT
GGGTTCGTCTGTACGTTCTGGAACTGTACTGCATCATCCTGGGTCTGCCGCCGTGCCTGAACATCCTGCG
TCGTAAACAGCCGCAGCTGACCTTCTTCACCATCGCGCTGCAGTCTTGCCACTACCAGCGTCTGCCGCCG
CACATCCTGTGGGCGACCGGTCTGAAATCCGGTAGCGAAACACCGGGGACTTCAGAATCGGCCACCCCGG
AGTCTGATAAGAAATACTCAATAGGCTTAGCTATCGGCACAAATAGCGTCGGATGGGCGGTGATCACTGA
TGAATATAAGGTTCCGTCTAAAAAGTTCAAGGTTCTGGGAAATACAGACCGCCACAGTATCAAAAAAAAT
CTTATAGGGGCTCTTTTATTTGACAGTGGAGAGACAGCGGAAGCGACTCGTCTCAAACGGACAGCTCGTA
GAAGGTATACACGTCGGAAGAATCGTATTTGTTATCTACAGGAGATTTTTTCAAATGAGATGGCGAAAGT
AGATGATAGTTTCTTTCATCGACTTGAAGAGTCTTTTTTGGTGGAAGAAGACAAGAAGCATGAACGTCAT
CCTATTTTTGGAAATATAGTAGATGAAGTTGCTTATCATGAGAAATATCCAACTATCTATCATCTGCGAA
AAAAATTGGTAGATTCTACTGATAAAGCGGATTTGCGCTTAATCTATTTGGCCTTAGCGCATATGATTAA
GTTTCGTGGTCATTTTTTGATTGAGGGAGATTTAAATCCTGATAATAGTGATGTGGACAAACTATTTATC
CAGTTGGTACAAACCTACAATCAATTATTTGAAGAAAACCCTATTAACGCAAGTGGAGTAGATGCTAAAG
CGATTCTTTCTGCACGATTGAGTAAATCAAGACGATTAGAAAATCTCATTGCTCAGCTCCCCGGTGAGAA
GAAAAATGGCTTATTTGGGAATCTCATTGCTTTGTCATTGGGTTTGACCCCTAATTTTAAATCAAATTTT
GATTTGGCAGAAGATGCTAAATTACAGCTTTCAAAAGATACTTACGATGATGATTTAGATAATTTATTGG
CGCAAATTGGAGATCAATATGCTGATTTGTTTTTGGCAGCTAAGAATTTATCAGATGCTATTTTACTTTC
AGATATCCTAAGAGTAAATACTGAAATAACTAAGGCTCCCCTATCAGCTTCAATGATTAAACGCTACGAT
GAACATCATCAAGACTTGACTCTTTTAAAAGCTTTAGTTCGACAACAACTTCCAGAAAAGTATAAAGAAA
TCTTTTTTGATCAATCAAAAAACGGATATGCAGGTTATATTGATGGGGGAGCTAGCCAAGAAGAATTTTA
TAAATTTATCAAACCAATTTTAGAAAAAATGGATGGTACTGAGGAATTATTGGTGAAACTAAATCGTGAA
GATTTGCTGCGCAAGCAACGGACCTTTGACAACGGCTCTATTCCCCATCAAATTCACTTGGGTGAGCTGC
ATGCTATTTTGAGAAGACAAGAAGACTTTTATCCATTTTTAAAAGACAATCGTGAGAAGATTGAAAAAAT
CTTGACTTTTCGAATTCCTTATTATGTTGGTCCATTGGCGCGTGGCAATAGTCGTTTTGCATGGATGACT
CGGAAGTCTGAAGAAACAATTACCCCATGGAATTTTGAAGAAGTTGTCGATAAAGGTGCTTCAGCTCAAT
CATTTATTGAACGCATGACAAACTTTGATAAAAATCTTCCAAATGAAAAAGTACTACCAAAACATAGTTT
GCTTTATGAGTATTTTACGGTTTATAACGAATTGACAAAGGTCAAATATGTTACTGAAGGAATGCGAAAA
CCAGCATTTCTTTCAGGTGAACAGAAGAAAGCCATTGTTGATTTACTCTTCAAAACAAATCGAAAAGTAA
CCGTTAAGCAATTAAAAGAAGATTATTTCAAAAAAATAGAATGTTTTGATAGTGTTGAAATTTCAGGAGT
TGAAGATAGATTTAATGCTTCATTAGGTACCTACCATGATTTGCTAAAAATTATTAAAGATAAAGATTTT
TTGGATAATGAAGAAAATGAAGATATCTTAGAGGATATTGTTTTAACATTGACCTTATTTGAAGATAGGG
AGATGATTGAGGAAAGACTTAAAACATATGCTCACCTCTTTGATGATAAGGTGATGAAACAGCTTAAACG
TCGCCGTTATACTGGTTGGGGACGTTTGTCTCGAAAATTGATTAATGGTATTAGGGATAAGCAATCTGGC
AAAACAATATTAGATTTTTTGAAATCAGATGGTTTTGCCAATCGCAATTTTATGCAGCTGATCCATGATG
ATAGTTTGACATTTAAAGAAGACATTCAAAAAGCACAAGTGTCTGGACAAGGCGATAGTTTACATGAACA
TATTGCAAATTTAGCTGGTAGCCCTGCTATTAAAAAAGGTATTTTACAGACTGTAAAAGTTGTTGATGAA
TTGGTCAAAGTAATGGGGCGGCATAAGCCAGAAAATATCGTTATTGAAATGGCACGTGAAAATCAGACAA
CTCAAAAGGGCCAGAAAAATTCGCGAGAGCGTATGAAACGAATCGAAGAAGGTATCAAAGAATTAGGAAG
TCAGATTCTTAAAGAGCATCCTGTTGAAAATACTCAATTGCAAAATGAAAAGCTCTATCTCTATTATCTC
CAAAATGGAAGAGACATGTATGTGGACCAAGAATTAGATATTAATCGTTTAAGTGATTATGATGTCGATG
CCATTGTTCCACAAAGTTTCCTTAAAGACGATTCAATAGACAATAAGGTCTTAACGCGTTCTGATAAAAA
TCGTGGTAAATCGGATAACGTTCCAAGTGAAGAAGTAGTCAAAAAGATGAAAAACTATTGGAGACAACTT
CTAAACGCCAAGTTAATCACTCAACGTAAGTTTGATAATTTAACGAAAGCTGAACGTGGAGGTTTGAGTG
AACTTGATAAAGCTGGTTTTATCAAACGCCAATTGGTTGAAACTCGCCAAATCACTAAGCATGTGGCACA
AATTTTGGATAGTCGCATGAATACTAAATACGATGAAAATGATAAACTTATTCGAGAGGTTAAAGTGATT
ACCTTAAAATCTAAATTAGTTTCTGACTTCCGAAAAGATTTCCAATTCTATAAAGTACGTGAGATTAACA
ATTACCATCATGCCCATGATGCGTATCTAAATGCCGTCGTTGGAACTGCTTTGATTAAGAAATATCCAAA
ACTTGAATCGGAGTTTGTCTATGGTGATTATAAAGTTTATGATGTTCGTAAAATGATTGCTAAGTCTGAG
CAAGAAATAGGCAAAGCAACCGCAAAATATTTCTTTTACTCTAATATCATGAACTTCTTCAAAACAGAAA
TTACACTTGCAAATGGAGAGATTCGCAAACGCCCTCTAATCGAAACTAATGGGGAAACTGGAGAAATTGT
CTGGGATAAAGGGCGAGATTTTGCCACAGTGCGCAAAGTATTGTCCATGCCCCAAGTCAATATTGTCAAG
AAAACAGAAGTACAGACAGGCGGATTCTCCAAGGAGTCAATTTTACCAAAAAGAAATTCGGACAAGCTTA
TTGCTCGTAAAAAAGACTGGGATCCAAAAAAATATGGTGGTTTTGATAGTCCAACGGTAGCTTATTCAGT
CCTAGTGGTTGCTAAGGTGGAAAAAGGGAAATCGAAGAAGTTAAAATCCGTTAAAGAGTTACTAGGGATC
ACAATTATGGAAAGAAGTTCCTTTGAAAAAAATCCGATTGACTTTTTAGAAGCTAAAGGATATAAGGAAG
TTAAAAAAGACTTAATCATTAAACTACCTAAATATAGTCTTTTTGAGTTAGAAAACGGTCGTAAACGGAT
GCTGGCTAGTGCCGGAGAATTACAAAAAGGAAATGAGCTGGCTCTGCCAAGCAAATATGTGAATTTTTTA
TATTTAGCTAGTCATTATGAAAAGTTGAAGGGTAGTCCAGAAGATAACGAACAAAAACAATTGTTTGTGG
AGCAGCATAAGCATTATTTAGATGAGATTATTGAGCAAATCAGTGAATTTTCTAAGCGTGTTATTTTAGC
AGATGCCAATTTAGATAAAGTTCTTAGTGCATATAACAAACATAGAGACAAACCAATACGTGAACAAGCA
GAAAATATTATTCATTTATTTACGTTGACGAATCTTGGAGCTCCCGCTGCTTTTAAATATTTTGATACAA
CAATTGATCGTAAACGATATACGTCTACAAAAGAAGTTTTAGATGCCACTCTTATCCATCAATCCATCAC
TGGTCTTTATGAAACACGCATTGATTTGAGTCAGCTAGGAGGTGACAGCGGCGGTTCAATGACAAATCTG
TCGGATATCATCGAAAAAGAAACCGGTAAACAGCTGGTTATCCAAGAAAGTATTTTAATGCTTCCCGAAG
AAGTCGAAGAGGTGATTGGCAACAAACCCGAAAGTGATATTCTCGTGCATACTGCGTATGATGAGTCGAC
CGATGAAAACGTCATGCTGCTGACCTCCGACGCGCCCGAGTATAAACCGTGGGCTTTGGTTATCCAGGAT
AGCAACGGTGAAAATAAGATTAAAATGTTATAAACGGAGCCAATGTACGCAAAAACCCCGCTTCAGCGGG
GTTTTTTCGCCAAAAAAAACCCCGCCCTGTCAGGGGCGGGGTTTTTTTTTATGTTGAAAATCTCCTTCTA
AAAAAAGCACCGACTCGGTGCCACTTTTTCAAGTTGATAACGGACTAGCCTTATTTTAACTTGCTATTTC
TAGCTCTAAAACCCGGCAAGCTGCCCGTGCCCAATGTTGTCCTCTTGATTTCTGCGTTCAGGATTGTCCT
GCTGAACTGTTAATACAATTTGCGTGCCAATTTTTTATCTTTTTGATTTATAAAGATCTGATTGAAGAAT
CAACAGCAACATGCCAGGATGAGTTAGCGAATTACACTAACAAGTGGCGAATTTCATCACTTAATTAACG
GCACTCCTCAGCAAATATAATGACCCTCTTGATAACCCAAGAGGGCATTTTTTAATGCCCATGGCGTTTA
TTTGCCGACTACCTTGGTGATCTCGCCTTTCACGTAGTGGACAAATTCTTCCAACTGATCTGCGCGCGAG
GCCAAGCGATCTTCTTCTTGTCCAAGATAAGCCTGTCTAGCTTCAAGTATGACGGGCTGATACTGGGCCG
GCAGGCGCTCCATTGCCCAGTCGGCAGCGACATCCTTCGGCGCGATTTTGCCGGTTACTGCGCTGTACCA
AATGCGGGACAACGTAAGCACTACATTTCGCTCATCGCCAGCCCAGTCGGGCGGCGAGTTCCATAGCGTT
AAGGTTTCATTTAGCGCCTCAAATAGATCCTGTTCAGGAACCGGATCAAAGAGTTCCTCCGCCGCTGGAC
CTACCAAGGCAACGCTATGTTCTCTTGCTTTTGTCAGCAAGATAGCCAGATCAATGTCGATCGTGGCTGG
CTCGAAGATACCTGCAAGAATGTCATTGCGCTGCCATTCTCCAAATTGCAGTTCGCGCTTAGCTGGATAA
CGCCACGGAATGATGTCGTCGTGCACAACAATGGTGACTTCTACAGCGCGGAGAATCTCGCTCTCTCCAG
GGGAAGCCGAAGTTTCCAAAAGGTCGTTGATCAAAGCTCGCCGCGTTGTTTCATCAAGCCTTACGGTCAC
CGTAACCAGCAAATCAATATCACTGTGTGGCTTCAGGCCGCCATCCACTGCGGAGCCGTACAAATGTACG
GCCAGCAACGTCGGTTCGAGATGGCGCTCGATGACGCCAACTACCTCTGATAGTTGAGTCGATACTTCGG
CGATCACCGCTTCCCTCATACTCTTCCTTTTTCAATATTATTGAAGCATTTATCAGGGTTATTGTCTCAT
GAGCGGATACATATTTGAATGTATTTAGAAAAATAGGCCAAATGCCGT
