Features (pLannotate 1.2.2; 13 found; start..end, strand, type, name):
      1..951     -  CDS            Rep101: RepA protein needed for replication with the pSC101 origin; rep101
    999..1221    -  rep_origin     pSC101 ori: low-copy replication origin that requires the Rep101 protein
   1716..1762    +  terminator     rrnB T1 terminator: transcription terminator T1 from the E. coli rrnB gene
   1795..1815    +  promoter       PLtetO-1 promoter (fragment): modified phage lambda PL promoter with tet operator sites (Lutz and Bujard, 1997)
   1815..1849    +  promoter       tetA promoter: contains a tet operator sequence that enables repression by TetR
   1850..1877    +  protein_bind   tetracycline response element (fragment): contains seven copies of the tetracycline operator tetO tetracycline repressor TetR
   1931..2617    +  CDS            Apobec1: ABEC1_RAT - Experimental evidence at protein level: Swiss-Prot protein existence level 1. Catalytic component of the apolipoprotein B mRNA editing enzyme complex which is responsible for the postranscriptional editing of a CAA codon for Gln to a UAA codon for stop in the APOB mRNA. May also play a role in the epigenetic regulation of gene expression by participating in DNA demethylation. From Rattus norvegicus (Rat).
   2666..6766    +  CDS            dCas9: catalytically dead mutant of the Cas9 endonuclease from the Streptococcus pyogenes Type II CRISPR/Cas system RNA-guided DNA-binding protein that lacks endonuclease activity due to the D10A mutation in the RuvC catalytic domain and the H840A mutation in the HNH catalytic domain
   6779..7030    +  CDS            UGI: UNGI_BPPB2 - Experimental evidence at protein level: Swiss-Prot protein existence level 1. This protein binds specifically and reversibly to the host uracil-DNA glycosylase, preventing removal of uracil residues from PBS2 DNA by the host uracil-excision repair system. From Bacillus phage PBS2 (Bacteriophage PBS2).
   7147..7222    -  misc_RNA       gRNA scaffold: guide RNA scaffold for the Streptococcus pyogenes CRISPR/Cas9 system
   7223..7242    +  CDS            VN155(I152L) (fragment): improved N-terminal fragment of mVenus for use in bimolecular fluorescence complementation (BiFC) (Kodama and Hu, 2010)
   7488..8279    -  CDS            SmR: aminoglycoside adenylyltransferase (Murphy, 1985); aadA; confers resistance to spectinomycin and streptomycin
   8280..8343    -  promoter       AmpR promoter: bla
>Addgene plasmid #107902 | pWT045c | addgene full sequence | sequence record 208440 | Addgene NGS Result
TCAGATCCTTCCGTATTTAGCCAGTATGTTCTCTAGTGTGGTTCGTTGTTTTTGCGTGAGCCATGAGAAC
GAACCATTGAGATCATGCTTACTTTGCATGTCACTCAAAAATTTTGCCTCAAAACTGGTGAGCTGAATTT
TTACAGTTAAAGCATCGTGTAGTGTTTTTCTTAGTCCGTTACGTAGGTAGGAATCTGATGTAATGGTTGT
TGGTATTTTGTCACCATTCATTTTTATCTGGTTGTTCTCAAGTTCGGTTACGAGATCCATTTGTCTATCT
AGTTCAACTTGGAAAATCAACGTATCAGTCGGGCGGCCTCGCTTATCAACCACCAATTTCATATTGCTGT
AAGTGTTTAAATCTTTACTTATTGGTTTCAAAACCCATTGGTTAAGCCTTTTAAACTCATGGTAGTTATT
TTCAAGCATTAACATGAACTTAAATTCATCAAGGCTAATCTCTATATTTGCCTTGTGAGTTTTCTTTTGT
GTTAGTTCTTTTAATAACCACTCATAAATCCTCATAGAGTATTTGTTTTCAAAAGACTTAACATGTTCCA
GATTATATTTTATGAATTTTTTTAACTGGAAAAAATAAGGCAATATCTCTTCACTAAAAACTAATTCTAA
TTTTTCGCTTGAGAACTTGGCATAGTTTGTCCACTGGAAAATCTCAAAGCCTTTAACCAAAGGATTCCTG
ATTTCCACAGTTCTCGTCATCAGCTCTCTGGTTGCTTTAGCTAATACACCATAAGCATTTTCCCTACTGA
TGTTCATCATCTGAGCGTATTGGTTATAAGTGAACGATACCGTCCGTTCTTTCCTTGTAGGGTTTTCAAT
CGTGGGGTTGAGTAGTGCCACACAGCATAAAATTAGCTTGGTTTCATGCTCCGTTAAGTCATAGCGACTA
ATCGCTAGTTCATTTGCTTTGAAAACAACTAATTCAGACATACATCTCAATTGGTCTAGGTGATTTTAAT
CACTATACCAATTGAGATGGGCTAGTCAATGATAATTACTAGTCCTTTTCCTTTGAGTTGTGGGTATCTG
TAAATTCTGCTAGACCTTTGCTGGAAAACTTGTAAATTCTGCTAGACCCTCTGTAAATTCCGCTAGACCT
TTGTGTGTTTTTTTTGTTTATATTCAAGTGGTTATAATTTATAGAATAAAGAAAGAATAAAAAAAGATAA
AAAGAATAGATCCCAGCCCTGTGTATAACTCACTACTTTAGTCAGTTCCGCAGTATTACAAAAGGATGTC
GCAAACGCTGTTTGCTCCTCTACAAAACAGACCTTAAAACCCTAAAGGCTTAAGTAGCACCCTCGCAAGC
TCGGGCAAATCGCTGAATATTCCTTTTGTCTCCGACCATCAGGCACCTGAGTCGCTGTCTTTTTCGTGAC
ATTCAGTTCGCTGCGCTCACGGCTCTGGCAGTGAATGGGGGTAAATGGCACTACAGGCGCCTTTTATGGA
TTCATGCAAGGAAACTACCCATAATACAAGAAAAGCCCGTCACGGGCTTCTCAGGGCGTTTTATGGCGGG
TCTGCTATGTGGTGCTATCTGACTTTTTGCTGTTCAGCAGTTCCTGCCCTCTGATTTTCCAGTCTGACCA
CTTCGGATTATCCCGTGACAGGTCATTCAGACTGGCTAATGCACCCAGTAAGGCAGCGGTATCATCAACA
GGCTTACCCGTCTTACTGTCAAGAGGACATCCGGTCAAATAAAACGAAAGGCTCAGTCGAAAGACTGGGC
CTTTCGTTTTATTCTAGAGCACAGCTCCATCGAATGGCCAGATGATCCCTATCAGTGATAGAGATTGACA
CTCTATCATTGATAGAGTTATTTTACCACTCCCTATCAGTGATAGAGAAAAGTGAAATGAATAGTTCGAC
AAAAATCTAGACCTGCAGGTGCAGTAAGGAGGAAAAAAAAATGTCTTCTGAAACCGGTCCGGTTGCGGTT
GACCCGACCCTGCGTCGTCGTATCGAACCGCACGAATTCGAAGTTTTCTTCGACCCGCGTGAACTGCGTA
AAGAAACCTGCCTGCTGTACGAAATCAACTGGGGTGGTCGTCACTCTATCTGGCGTCACACCTCTCAGAA
CACCAACAAACACGTTGAAGTTAACTTCATCGAAAAATTCACCACCGAACGTTACTTCTGCCCGAACACC
CGTTGCTCTATCACCTGGTTCCTGTCTTGGTCTCCGTGCGGTGAATGCTCTCGTGCGATCACCGAATTCC
TGTCTCGTTACCCGCACGTTACCCTGTTCATCTACATCGCGCGTCTGTACCACCACGCGGACCCGCGTAA
CCGTCAGGGTCTGCGTGACCTGATCTCTTCTGGTGTTACCATCCAGATCATGACCGAACAGGAATCTGGT
TACTGCTGGCGTAACTTCGTTAACTACTCTCCGTCTAACGAAGCGCACTGGCCGCGTTACCCGCACCTGT
GGGTTCGTCTGTACGTTCTGGAACTGTACTGCATCATCCTGGGTCTGCCGCCGTGCCTGAACATCCTGCG
TCGTAAACAGCCGCAGCTGACCTTCTTCACCATCGCGCTGCAGTCTTGCCACTACCAGCGTCTGCCGCCG
CACATCCTGTGGGCGACCGGTCTGAAATCCGGTAGCGAAACACCGGGGACTTCAGAATCGGCCACCCCGG
AGTCTGATAAGAAATACTCAATAGGCTTAGCTATCGGCACAAATAGCGTCGGATGGGCGGTGATCACTGA
TGAATATAAGGTTCCGTCTAAAAAGTTCAAGGTTCTGGGAAATACAGACCGCCACAGTATCAAAAAAAAT
CTTATAGGGGCTCTTTTATTTGACAGTGGAGAGACAGCGGAAGCGACTCGTCTCAAACGGACAGCTCGTA
GAAGGTATACACGTCGGAAGAATCGTATTTGTTATCTACAGGAGATTTTTTCAAATGAGATGGCGAAAGT
AGATGATAGTTTCTTTCATCGACTTGAAGAGTCTTTTTTGGTGGAAGAAGACAAGAAGCATGAACGTCAT
CCTATTTTTGGAAATATAGTAGATGAAGTTGCTTATCATGAGAAATATCCAACTATCTATCATCTGCGAA
AAAAATTGGTAGATTCTACTGATAAAGCGGATTTGCGCTTAATCTATTTGGCCTTAGCGCATATGATTAA
GTTTCGTGGTCATTTTTTGATTGAGGGAGATTTAAATCCTGATAATAGTGATGTGGACAAACTATTTATC
CAGTTGGTACAAACCTACAATCAATTATTTGAAGAAAACCCTATTAACGCAAGTGGAGTAGATGCTAAAG
CGATTCTTTCTGCACGATTGAGTAAATCAAGACGATTAGAAAATCTCATTGCTCAGCTCCCCGGTGAGAA
GAAAAATGGCTTATTTGGGAATCTCATTGCTTTGTCATTGGGTTTGACCCCTAATTTTAAATCAAATTTT
GATTTGGCAGAAGATGCTAAATTACAGCTTTCAAAAGATACTTACGATGATGATTTAGATAATTTATTGG
CGCAAATTGGAGATCAATATGCTGATTTGTTTTTGGCAGCTAAGAATTTATCAGATGCTATTTTACTTTC
AGATATCCTAAGAGTAAATACTGAAATAACTAAGGCTCCCCTATCAGCTTCAATGATTAAACGCTACGAT
GAACATCATCAAGACTTGACTCTTTTAAAAGCTTTAGTTCGACAACAACTTCCAGAAAAGTATAAAGAAA
TCTTTTTTGATCAATCAAAAAACGGATATGCAGGTTATATTGATGGGGGAGCTAGCCAAGAAGAATTTTA
TAAATTTATCAAACCAATTTTAGAAAAAATGGATGGTACTGAGGAATTATTGGTGAAACTAAATCGTGAA
GATTTGCTGCGCAAGCAACGGACCTTTGACAACGGCTCTATTCCCCATCAAATTCACTTGGGTGAGCTGC
ATGCTATTTTGAGAAGACAAGAAGACTTTTATCCATTTTTAAAAGACAATCGTGAGAAGATTGAAAAAAT
CTTGACTTTTCGAATTCCTTATTATGTTGGTCCATTGGCGCGTGGCAATAGTCGTTTTGCATGGATGACT
CGGAAGTCTGAAGAAACAATTACCCCATGGAATTTTGAAGAAGTTGTCGATAAAGGTGCTTCAGCTCAAT
CATTTATTGAACGCATGACAAACTTTGATAAAAATCTTCCAAATGAAAAAGTACTACCAAAACATAGTTT
GCTTTATGAGTATTTTACGGTTTATAACGAATTGACAAAGGTCAAATATGTTACTGAAGGAATGCGAAAA
CCAGCATTTCTTTCAGGTGAACAGAAGAAAGCCATTGTTGATTTACTCTTCAAAACAAATCGAAAAGTAA
CCGTTAAGCAATTAAAAGAAGATTATTTCAAAAAAATAGAATGTTTTGATAGTGTTGAAATTTCAGGAGT
TGAAGATAGATTTAATGCTTCATTAGGTACCTACCATGATTTGCTAAAAATTATTAAAGATAAAGATTTT
TTGGATAATGAAGAAAATGAAGATATCTTAGAGGATATTGTTTTAACATTGACCTTATTTGAAGATAGGG
AGATGATTGAGGAAAGACTTAAAACATATGCTCACCTCTTTGATGATAAGGTGATGAAACAGCTTAAACG
TCGCCGTTATACTGGTTGGGGACGTTTGTCTCGAAAATTGATTAATGGTATTAGGGATAAGCAATCTGGC
AAAACAATATTAGATTTTTTGAAATCAGATGGTTTTGCCAATCGCAATTTTATGCAGCTGATCCATGATG
ATAGTTTGACATTTAAAGAAGACATTCAAAAAGCACAAGTGTCTGGACAAGGCGATAGTTTACATGAACA
TATTGCAAATTTAGCTGGTAGCCCTGCTATTAAAAAAGGTATTTTACAGACTGTAAAAGTTGTTGATGAA
TTGGTCAAAGTAATGGGGCGGCATAAGCCAGAAAATATCGTTATTGAAATGGCACGTGAAAATCAGACAA
CTCAAAAGGGCCAGAAAAATTCGCGAGAGCGTATGAAACGAATCGAAGAAGGTATCAAAGAATTAGGAAG
TCAGATTCTTAAAGAGCATCCTGTTGAAAATACTCAATTGCAAAATGAAAAGCTCTATCTCTATTATCTC
CAAAATGGAAGAGACATGTATGTGGACCAAGAATTAGATATTAATCGTTTAAGTGATTATGATGTCGATG
CCATTGTTCCACAAAGTTTCCTTAAAGACGATTCAATAGACAATAAGGTCTTAACGCGTTCTGATAAAAA
TCGTGGTAAATCGGATAACGTTCCAAGTGAAGAAGTAGTCAAAAAGATGAAAAACTATTGGAGACAACTT
CTAAACGCCAAGTTAATCACTCAACGTAAGTTTGATAATTTAACGAAAGCTGAACGTGGAGGTTTGAGTG
AACTTGATAAAGCTGGTTTTATCAAACGCCAATTGGTTGAAACTCGCCAAATCACTAAGCATGTGGCACA
AATTTTGGATAGTCGCATGAATACTAAATACGATGAAAATGATAAACTTATTCGAGAGGTTAAAGTGATT
ACCTTAAAATCTAAATTAGTTTCTGACTTCCGAAAAGATTTCCAATTCTATAAAGTACGTGAGATTAACA
ATTACCATCATGCCCATGATGCGTATCTAAATGCCGTCGTTGGAACTGCTTTGATTAAGAAATATCCAAA
ACTTGAATCGGAGTTTGTCTATGGTGATTATAAAGTTTATGATGTTCGTAAAATGATTGCTAAGTCTGAG
CAAGAAATAGGCAAAGCAACCGCAAAATATTTCTTTTACTCTAATATCATGAACTTCTTCAAAACAGAAA
TTACACTTGCAAATGGAGAGATTCGCAAACGCCCTCTAATCGAAACTAATGGGGAAACTGGAGAAATTGT
CTGGGATAAAGGGCGAGATTTTGCCACAGTGCGCAAAGTATTGTCCATGCCCCAAGTCAATATTGTCAAG
AAAACAGAAGTACAGACAGGCGGATTCTCCAAGGAGTCAATTTTACCAAAAAGAAATTCGGACAAGCTTA
TTGCTCGTAAAAAAGACTGGGATCCAAAAAAATATGGTGGTTTTGATAGTCCAACGGTAGCTTATTCAGT
CCTAGTGGTTGCTAAGGTGGAAAAAGGGAAATCGAAGAAGTTAAAATCCGTTAAAGAGTTACTAGGGATC
ACAATTATGGAAAGAAGTTCCTTTGAAAAAAATCCGATTGACTTTTTAGAAGCTAAAGGATATAAGGAAG
TTAAAAAAGACTTAATCATTAAACTACCTAAATATAGTCTTTTTGAGTTAGAAAACGGTCGTAAACGGAT
GCTGGCTAGTGCCGGAGAATTACAAAAAGGAAATGAGCTGGCTCTGCCAAGCAAATATGTGAATTTTTTA
TATTTAGCTAGTCATTATGAAAAGTTGAAGGGTAGTCCAGAAGATAACGAACAAAAACAATTGTTTGTGG
AGCAGCATAAGCATTATTTAGATGAGATTATTGAGCAAATCAGTGAATTTTCTAAGCGTGTTATTTTAGC
AGATGCCAATTTAGATAAAGTTCTTAGTGCATATAACAAACATAGAGACAAACCAATACGTGAACAAGCA
GAAAATATTATTCATTTATTTACGTTGACGAATCTTGGAGCTCCCGCTGCTTTTAAATATTTTGATACAA
CAATTGATCGTAAACGATATACGTCTACAAAAGAAGTTTTAGATGCCACTCTTATCCATCAATCCATCAC
TGGTCTTTATGAAACACGCATTGATTTGAGTCAGCTAGGAGGTGACAGCGGCGGTTCAATGACAAATCTG
TCGGATATCATCGAAAAAGAAACCGGTAAACAGCTGGTTATCCAAGAAAGTATTTTAATGCTTCCCGAAG
AAGTCGAAGAGGTGATTGGCAACAAACCCGAAAGTGATATTCTCGTGCATACTGCGTATGATGAGTCGAC
CGATGAAAACGTCATGCTGCTGACCTCCGACGCGCCCGAGTATAAACCGTGGGCTTTGGTTATCCAGGAT
AGCAACGGTGAAAATAAGATTAAAATGTTATAAACGGAGCCAATGTACGCAAAAACCCCGCTTCAGCGGG
GTTTTTTCGCCAAAAAAAACCCCGCCCTGTCAGGGGCGGGGTTTTTTTTTATGTTGAAAATCTCCTTCTA
AAAAAAGCACCGACTCGGTGCCACTTTTTCAAGTTGATAACGGACTAGCCTTATTTTAACTTGCTATTTC
TAGCTCTAAAACCCGGCAAGCTGCCCGTGCCCAATGTTGTCCTCTTGATTTCTGCGTTCAGGATTGTCCT
GCTGAACTGTTAATACAATTTGCGTGCCAATTTTTTATCTTTTTGATTTATAAAGATCTGATTGAAGAAT
CAACAGCAACATGCCAGGATGAGTTAGCGAATTACACTAACAAGTGGCGAATTTCATCACTTAATTAACG
GCACTCCTCAGCAAATATAATGACCCTCTTGATAACCCAAGAGGGCATTTTTTAATGCCCATGGCGTTTA
TTTGCCGACTACCTTGGTGATCTCGCCTTTCACGTAGTGGACAAATTCTTCCAACTGATCTGCGCGCGAG
GCCAAGCGATCTTCTTCTTGTCCAAGATAAGCCTGTCTAGCTTCAAGTATGACGGGCTGATACTGGGCCG
GCAGGCGCTCCATTGCCCAGTCGGCAGCGACATCCTTCGGCGCGATTTTGCCGGTTACTGCGCTGTACCA
AATGCGGGACAACGTAAGCACTACATTTCGCTCATCGCCAGCCCAGTCGGGCGGCGAGTTCCATAGCGTT
AAGGTTTCATTTAGCGCCTCAAATAGATCCTGTTCAGGAACCGGATCAAAGAGTTCCTCCGCCGCTGGAC
CTACCAAGGCAACGCTATGTTCTCTTGCTTTTGTCAGCAAGATAGCCAGATCAATGTCGATCGTGGCTGG
CTCGAAGATACCTGCAAGAATGTCATTGCGCTGCCATTCTCCAAATTGCAGTTCGCGCTTAGCTGGATAA
CGCCACGGAATGATGTCGTCGTGCACAACAATGGTGACTTCTACAGCGCGGAGAATCTCGCTCTCTCCAG
GGGAAGCCGAAGTTTCCAAAAGGTCGTTGATCAAAGCTCGCCGCGTTGTTTCATCAAGCCTTACGGTCAC
CGTAACCAGCAAATCAATATCACTGTGTGGCTTCAGGCCGCCATCCACTGCGGAGCCGTACAAATGTACG
GCCAGCAACGTCGGTTCGAGATGGCGCTCGATGACGCCAACTACCTCTGATAGTTGAGTCGATACTTCGG
CGATCACCGCTTCCCTCATACTCTTCCTTTTTCAATATTATTGAAGCATTTATCAGGGTTATTGTCTCAT
GAGCGGATACATATTTAAATGTATTTAGAAAAATAGGCCAAATGCCGT
